Addgene plasmid #183319: CROP_C9_Puro_RET
Purpose: All-in-One CRISPRko system with a guide RNA that targets RET gene
Depositing lab: Prashant Mali. Depositing organization: University of California, San Diego (UCSD). Publication: Integrated genome and tissue engineering enables screening of cancer vulnerabilities in physiologically relevant perfusable ex vivo cultures. Hu M, Lei XY, Larson JD, McAlonis M, Ford K, McDonald D, Mach K, Rusert JM, Wechsler-Reya RJ, Mali P. Biomaterials. 2022 Jan;280:121276. doi: 10.1016/j.biomaterials.2021.121276. Epub 2021 Dec 2. PubMed 34890975.
Backbone
  Vector backbone: CROPseq
  Vector type: Lentiviral
Growth in bacteria
  Bacterial resistance: Ampicillin, 100 μg/mL
  Growth temperature: 37°C
  Growth strain: NEB Stable
  Copy number: High Copy
Gene/Insert
  Gene/Insert name: RET
  gRNA/shRNA sequence: CGGTGAGCAGGGGAAAGCCG
  Species: Synthetic
  Cloning method: Gibson Cloning
Terms and licenses: Academic/Nonprofit Terms; Industry Terms: Not Available to Industry
How to cite: CROP_C9_Puro_RET was a gift from Prashant Mali (Addgene plasmid # 183319 ; http://n2t.net/addgene:183319 ; RRID:Addgene_183319)
