[The description below was written by a language model from this plasmid's Addgene catalogue record and pLannotate feature annotations shown in this document.]
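Description:
CROP_C9_Puro_RET is an all-in-one lentiviral CRISPR knockout plasmid built on the CROPseq backbone, carrying both Streptococcus pyogenes Cas9 and a single guide RNA directed against the RET gene. It is propagated in E. coli as a high-copy plasmid through a ColE1/pUC-type origin with ampicillin selection (AmpR). An f1 origin, an SV40 origin and leftover lac and phage promoter elements from the parental cloning vector are also present.

The viral portion follows a third-generation design. An RSV promoter drives transcription of the genomic RNA from a truncated HIV-1 5' LTR, followed by the Ψ packaging signal, a gag fragment, the RRE for Rev-dependent nuclear export and the cPPT/CTS. Within the transfer cassette, an EF-1α core promoter drives Cas9, followed by a puromycin N-acetyltransferase coding sequence for selecting transduced mammalian cells. The annotation leaves a short gap between the two reading frames, and the record does not state how they are linked. A WPRE downstream enhances transcript expression.

As is characteristic of CROPseq vectors, the human U6 promoter, guide spacer and gRNA scaffold lie after the WPRE, immediately upstream of the truncated 3' LTR sequence (labelled as a 5' LTR by the annotation software). In this design the guide cassette sits in the 3' LTR region, so it is copied during reverse transcription. It is also included in the polyadenylated Pol II transcript, which allows guide identity to be read out from mRNA. An SV40 poly(A) signal follows the LTR.

The construct is intended for RET knockout by lentiviral delivery, and the associated work concerns screening for cancer vulnerabilities in engineered ex vivo cultures.
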