Features (pLannotate 1.2.2; 30 found; start..end, strand, type, name):
     29..47      +  promoter       T3 promoter: promoter for bacteriophage T3 RNA polymerase
     75..301     +  promoter       RSV promoter: Rous sarcoma virus enhancer/promoter
    302..482     +  LTR            5' LTR (truncated): truncated 5' long terminal repeat (LTR) from HIV-1
    529..654     +  misc_feature   HIV-1 Ψ: packaging signal of human immunodeficiency virus type 1
    638..1001    +  CDS            HIV-1 gag (fragment): gag protein from human immunodeficiency virus 1; gag
   1147..1380    +  misc_feature   RRE: The Rev response element (RRE) of HIV-1 allows for Rev-dependent mRNA export from the nucleus to the cytoplasm.
   1790..1907    +  misc_feature   cPPT/CTS: central polypurine tract and central termination sequence of HIV-1
   1973..2039    +  CDS            small t antigen (fragment): SV40 (simian virus 40) small t antigen
   2053..2070    +  CDS            small t antigen (fragment): SV40 (simian virus 40) small t antigen
   2096..2307    +  promoter       EF-1α core promoter: core promoter for human elongation factor EF-1α
   2332..6435    +  CDS            Cas9: Cas9 (Csn1) endonuclease from the Streptococcus pyogenes Type II CRISPR/Cas system generates RNA-guided double strand breaks in DNA
   6574..7173    +  CDS            PuroR (fragment): puromycin N-acetyltransferase; pac from Streptomyces; confers resistance to puromycin
   7189..7777    +  misc_feature   WPRE: woodchuck hepatitis virus posttranscriptional regulatory element
   7773..7883    +  CDS            nef (fragment): NEF_HV1LA - Experimental evidence at protein level: Swiss-Prot protein existence level 1. Extracellular Nef protein targets CD4(+) T-lymphocytes for apoptosis by interacting with CXCR4 surface receptors. From Human immunodeficiency virus type 1 group M subtype B (isolate Lai) (HIV-1).
   7903..7929    +  CDS            Rev (fragment): human immunodeficiency virus 1 (HIV-1) Rev protein; rev; enhances nuclear export of unspliced and incompletely spliced viral mRNAs
   7933..8173    +  promoter       U6 promoter: RNA polymerase III promoter for human U6 snRNA
   8202..8277    +  misc_RNA       gRNA scaffold: guide RNA scaffold for the Streptococcus pyogenes CRISPR/Cas9 system
   8330..8510    +  LTR            5' LTR (truncated): truncated 5' long terminal repeat (LTR) from HIV-1
   8588..8709    +  polyA_signal   SV40 poly(A) signal: SV40 polyadenylation signal
   8749..8884    +  rep_origin     SV40 ori: SV40 origin of replication
   8905..8923    -  promoter       T7 promoter: promoter for bacteriophage T7 RNA polymerase
   8931..9086    +  CDS            lacZα (fragment): LacZα fragment of β-galactosidase; lacZ fragment
   9091..9519    +  rep_origin     f1 ori (sequence partly withheld): f1 bacteriophage origin of replication; arrow indicates direction of (+) strand synthesis
   9572..9676    +  promoter       AmpR promoter: bla
   9677..10537   +  CDS            AmpR: β-lactamase; bla; confers resistance to ampicillin, carbenicillin, and related antibiotics
  10708..11296   +  rep_origin     ori: high-copy-number ColE1/pMB1/pBR322/pUC origin of replication
  11479..11571   +  CDS            lacI (fragment): lac repressor; lacI; The lac repressor binds to the lac operator to inhibit transcription in E. coli. This inhibition can be relieved by adding lactose or isopropyl-β-D-thiogalactopyranoside (IPTG).
  11584..11605   +  protein_bind   CAP binding site: CAP binding activates transcription in the presence of cAMP. E. coli catabolite activator protein
  11620..11650   +  promoter       lac promoter: promoter for the E. coli lac operon
  11654..11676   +  protein_bind   lac operator (fragment): The lac repressor binds to the lac operator to inhibit transcription in E. coli. This inhibition can be relieved by adding lactose or isopropyl-β-D-thiogalactopyranoside (IPTG). lac repressor encoded by lacI
>Addgene plasmid #183319 | CROP_C9_Puro_RET | addgene full sequence | sequence record 362667 | Addgene NGS Result
GCTATGACCATGATTACGCCAAGCGCGCAATTAACCCTCACTAAAGGGAACAAAAGCTGGAGCTGCAAGC
TTAATGTAGTCTTATGCAATACTCTTGTAGTCTTGCAACATGGTAACGATGAGTTAGCAACATGCCTTAC
AAGGAGAGAAAAAGCACCGTGCATGCCGATTGGTGGAAGTAAGGTGGTACGATCGTGCCTTATTAGGAAG
GCAACAGACGGGTCTGACATGGATTGGACGAACCACTGAATTGCCGCATTGCAGAGATATTGTATTTAAG
TGCCTAGCTCGATACATAAACGGGTCTCTCTGGTTAGACCAGATCTGAGCCTGGGAGCTCTCTGGCTAAC
TAGGGAACCCACTGCTTAAGCCTCAATAAAGCTTGCCTTGAGTGCTTCAAGTAGTGTGTGCCCGTCTGTT
GTGTGACTCTGGTAACTAGAGATCCCTCAGACCCTTTTAGTCAGTGTGGAAAATCTCTAGCAGTGGCGCC
CGAACAGGGACTTGAAAGCGAAAGGGAAACCAGAGGAGCTCTCTCGACGCAGGACTCGGCTTGCTGAAGC
GCGCACGGCAAGAGGCGAGGGGCGGCGACTGGTGAGTACGCCAAAAATTTTGACTAGCGGAGGCTAGAAG
GAGAGAGATGGGTGCGAGAGCGTCAGTATTAAGCGGGGGAGAATTAGATCGCGATGGGAAAAAATTCGGT
TAAGGCCAGGGGGAAAGAAAAAATATAAATTAAAACATATAGTATGGGCAAGCAGGGAGCTAGAACGATT
CGCAGTTAATCCTGGCCTGTTAGAAACATCAGAAGGCTGTAGACAAATACTGGGACAGCTACAACCATCC
CTTCAGACAGGATCAGAAGAACTTAGATCATTATATAATACAGTAGCAACCCTCTATTGTGTGCATCAAA
GGATAGAGATAAAAGACACCAAGGAAGCTTTAGACAAGATAGAGGAAGAGCAAAACAAAAGTAAGACCAC
CGCACAGCAAGCGGCCGCTGATCTTCAGACCTGGAGGAGGAGATATGAGGGACAATTGGAGAAGTGAATT
ATATAAATATAAAGTAGTAAAAATTGAACCATTAGGAGTAGCACCCACCAAGGCAAAGAGAAGAGTGGTG
CAGAGAGAAAAAAGAGCAGTGGGAATAGGAGCTTTGTTCCTTGGGTTCTTGGGAGCAGCAGGAAGCACTA
TGGGCGCAGCGTCAATGACGCTGACGGTACAGGCCAGACAATTATTGTCTGGTATAGTGCAGCAGCAGAA
CAATTTGCTGAGGGCTATTGAGGCGCAACAGCATCTGTTGCAACTCACAGTCTGGGGCATCAAGCAGCTC
CAGGCAAGAATCCTGGCTGTGGAAAGATACCTAAAGGATCAACAGCTCCTGGGGATTTGGGGTTGCTCTG
GAAAACTCATTTGCACCACTGCTGTGCCTTGGAATGCTAGTTGGAGTAATAAATCTCTGGAACAGATTTG
GAATCACACGACCTGGATGGAGTGGGACAGAGAAATTAACAATTACACAAGCTTAATACACTCCTTAATT
GAAGAATCGCAAAACCAGCAAGAAAAGAATGAACAAGAATTATTGGAATTAGATAAATGGGCAAGTTTGT
GGAATTGGTTTAACATAACAAATTGGCTGTGGTATATAAAATTATTCATAATGATAGTAGGAGGCTTGGT
AGGTTTAAGAATAGTTTTTGCTGTACTTTCTATAGTGAATAGAGTTAGGCAGGGATATTCACCATTATCG
TTTCAGAATCTTGAGACAAATGGCAGTATTCATCCACAATTTTAAAAGAAAAGGGGGGATTGGGGGGTAC
AGTGCAGGGGAAAGAATAGTAGACATAATAGCAACAGACATACAAACTAAAGAATTACAAAAACAAATTA
CAAAAATTCAAAATTTTCGGGTTTATTACAGGGACAGCAGAGATCCACTTTGGCGCCGGCTCGAGGGGGC
CCGGGTGCAAAGATGGATAAAGTTTTAAACAGAGAGGAATCTTTGCAGCTAATGGACCTTCTAGGTCTTG
AAAGGAGTGGGAATTGGCTCCGTAGGTCTTGAAAGGAGTGGGAATTGGCTCCGGTGCCCGTCAGTGGGCA
GAGCGCACATCGCCCACAGTCCCCGAGAAGTTGGGGGGAGGGGTCGGCAATTGATCCGGTGCCTAGAGAA
GGTGGCGCGGGGTAAACTGGGAAAGTGATGTCGTGTACTGGCTCCGCCTTTTTCCCGAGGGTGGGGGAGA
ACCGTATATAAGTGCAGTAGTCGCCGTGAACGTTCTTTTTCGCAACGGGTTTGCCGCCAGAACACAGGAC
CGGTTCTAGAGCGCTGCCACCATGGACAAGAAGTACAGCATCGGCCTGGACATCGGCACCAACTCTGTGG
GCTGGGCCGTGATCACCGACGAGTACAAGGTGCCCAGCAAGAAATTCAAGGTGCTGGGCAACACCGACCG
GCACAGCATCAAGAAGAACCTGATCGGAGCCCTGCTGTTCGACAGCGGCGAAACAGCCGAGGCCACCCGG
CTGAAGAGAACCGCCAGAAGAAGATACACCAGACGGAAGAACCGGATCTGCTATCTGCAAGAGATCTTCA
GCAACGAGATGGCCAAGGTGGACGACAGCTTCTTCCACAGACTGGAAGAGTCCTTCCTGGTGGAAGAGGA
TAAGAAGCACGAGCGGCACCCCATCTTCGGCAACATCGTGGACGAGGTGGCCTACCACGAGAAGTACCCC
ACCATCTACCACCTGAGAAAGAAACTGGTGGACAGCACCGACAAGGCCGACCTGCGGCTGATCTATCTGG
CCCTGGCCCACATGATCAAGTTCCGGGGCCACTTCCTGATCGAGGGCGACCTGAACCCCGACAACAGCGA
CGTGGACAAGCTGTTCATCCAGCTGGTGCAGACCTACAACCAGCTGTTCGAGGAAAACCCCATCAACGCC
AGCGGCGTGGACGCCAAGGCCATCCTGTCTGCCAGACTGAGCAAGAGCAGACGGCTGGAAAATCTGATCG
CCCAGCTGCCCGGCGAGAAGAAGAATGGCCTGTTCGGAAACCTGATTGCCCTGAGCCTGGGCCTGACCCC
CAACTTCAAGAGCAACTTCGACCTGGCCGAGGATGCCAAACTGCAGCTGAGCAAGGACACCTACGACGAC
GACCTGGACAACCTGCTGGCCCAGATCGGCGACCAGTACGCCGACCTGTTTCTGGCCGCCAAGAACCTGT
CCGACGCCATCCTGCTGAGCGACATCCTGAGAGTGAACACCGAGATCACCAAGGCCCCCCTGAGCGCCTC
TATGATCAAGAGATACGACGAGCACCACCAGGACCTGACCCTGCTGAAAGCTCTCGTGCGGCAGCAGCTG
CCTGAGAAGTACAAAGAGATTTTCTTCGACCAGAGCAAGAACGGCTACGCCGGCTACATTGACGGCGGAG
CCAGCCAGGAAGAGTTCTACAAGTTCATCAAGCCCATCCTGGAAAAGATGGACGGCACCGAGGAACTGCT
CGTGAAGCTGAACAGAGAGGACCTGCTGCGGAAGCAGCGGACCTTCGACAACGGCAGCATCCCCCACCAG
ATCCACCTGGGAGAGCTGCACGCCATTCTGCGGCGGCAGGAAGATTTTTACCCATTCCTGAAGGACAACC
GGGAAAAGATCGAGAAGATCCTGACCTTCCGCATCCCCTACTACGTGGGCCCTCTGGCCAGGGGAAACAG
CAGATTCGCCTGGATGACCAGAAAGAGCGAGGAAACCATCACCCCCTGGAACTTCGAGGAAGTGGTGGAC
AAGGGCGCTTCCGCCCAGAGCTTCATCGAGCGGATGACCAACTTCGATAAGAACCTGCCCAACGAGAAGG
TGCTGCCCAAGCACAGCCTGCTGTACGAGTACTTCACCGTGTATAACGAGCTGACCAAAGTGAAATACGT
GACCGAGGGAATGAGAAAGCCCGCCTTCCTGAGCGGCGAGCAGAAAAAGGCCATCGTGGACCTGCTGTTC
AAGACCAACCGGAAAGTGACCGTGAAGCAGCTGAAAGAGGACTACTTCAAGAAAATCGAGTGCTTCGACT
CCGTGGAAATCTCCGGCGTGGAAGATCGGTTCAACGCCTCCCTGGGCACATACCACGATCTGCTGAAAAT
TATCAAGGACAAGGACTTCCTGGACAATGAGGAAAACGAGGACATTCTGGAAGATATCGTGCTGACCCTG
ACACTGTTTGAGGACAGAGAGATGATCGAGGAACGGCTGAAAACCTATGCCCACCTGTTCGACGACAAAG
TGATGAAGCAGCTGAAGCGGCGGAGATACACCGGCTGGGGCAGGCTGAGCCGGAAGCTGATCAACGGCAT
CCGGGACAAGCAGTCCGGCAAGACAATCCTGGATTTCCTGAAGTCCGACGGCTTCGCCAACAGAAACTTC
ATGCAGCTGATCCACGACGACAGCCTGACCTTTAAAGAGGACATCCAGAAAGCCCAGGTGTCCGGCCAGG
GCGATAGCCTGCACGAGCACATTGCCAATCTGGCCGGCAGCCCCGCCATTAAGAAGGGCATCCTGCAGAC
AGTGAAGGTGGTGGACGAGCTCGTGAAAGTGATGGGCCGGCACAAGCCCGAGAACATCGTGATCGAAATG
GCCAGAGAGAACCAGACCACCCAGAAGGGACAGAAGAACAGCCGCGAGAGAATGAAGCGGATCGAAGAGG
GCATCAAAGAGCTGGGCAGCCAGATCCTGAAAGAACACCCCGTGGAAAACACCCAGCTGCAGAACGAGAA
GCTGTACCTGTACTACCTGCAGAATGGGCGGGATATGTACGTGGACCAGGAACTGGACATCAACCGGCTG
TCCGACTACGATGTGGACCATATCGTGCCTCAGAGCTTTCTGAAGGACGACTCCATCGACAACAAGGTGC
TGACCAGAAGCGACAAGAACCGGGGCAAGAGCGACAACGTGCCCTCCGAAGAGGTCGTGAAGAAGATGAA
GAACTACTGGCGGCAGCTGCTGAACGCCAAGCTGATTACCCAGAGAAAGTTCGACAATCTGACCAAGGCC
GAGAGAGGCGGCCTGAGCGAACTGGATAAGGCCGGCTTCATCAAGAGACAGCTGGTGGAAACCCGGCAGA
TCACAAAGCACGTGGCACAGATCCTGGACTCCCGGATGAACACTAAGTACGACGAGAATGACAAGCTGAT
CCGGGAAGTGAAAGTGATCACCCTGAAGTCCAAGCTGGTGTCCGATTTCCGGAAGGATTTCCAGTTTTAC
AAAGTGCGCGAGATCAACAACTACCACCACGCCCACGACGCCTACCTGAACGCCGTCGTGGGAACCGCCC
TGATCAAAAAGTACCCTAAGCTGGAAAGCGAGTTCGTGTACGGCGACTACAAGGTGTACGACGTGCGGAA
GATGATCGCCAAGAGCGAGCAGGAAATCGGCAAGGCTACCGCCAAGTACTTCTTCTACAGCAACATCATG
AACTTTTTCAAGACCGAGATTACCCTGGCCAACGGCGAGATCCGGAAGCGGCCTCTGATCGAGACAAACG
GCGAAACCGGGGAGATCGTGTGGGATAAGGGCCGGGATTTTGCCACCGTGCGGAAAGTGCTGAGCATGCC
CCAAGTGAATATCGTGAAAAAGACCGAGGTGCAGACAGGCGGCTTCAGCAAAGAGTCTATCCTGCCCAAG
AGGAACAGCGATAAGCTGATCGCCAGAAAGAAGGACTGGGACCCTAAGAAGTACGGCGGCTTCGACAGCC
CCACCGTGGCCTATTCTGTGCTGGTGGTGGCCAAAGTGGAAAAGGGCAAGTCCAAGAAACTGAAGAGTGT
GAAAGAGCTGCTGGGGATCACCATCATGGAAAGAAGCAGCTTCGAGAAGAATCCCATCGACTTTCTGGAA
GCCAAGGGCTACAAAGAAGTGAAAAAGGACCTGATCATCAAGCTGCCTAAGTACTCCCTGTTCGAGCTGG
AAAACGGCCGGAAGAGAATGCTGGCCTCTGCCGGCGAACTGCAGAAGGGAAACGAACTGGCCCTGCCCTC
CAAATATGTGAACTTCCTGTACCTGGCCAGCCACTATGAGAAGCTGAAGGGCTCCCCCGAGGATAATGAG
CAGAAACAGCTGTTTGTGGAACAGCACAAGCACTACCTGGACGAGATCATCGAGCAGATCAGCGAGTTCT
CCAAGAGAGTGATCCTGGCCGACGCTAATCTGGACAAAGTGCTGTCCGCCTACAACAAGCACCGGGATAA
GCCCATCAGAGAGCAGGCCGAGAATATCATCCACCTGTTTACCCTGACCAATCTGGGAGCCCCTGCCGCC
TTCAAGTACTTTGACACCACCATCGACCGGAAGAGGTACACCAGCACCAAAGAGGTGCTGGACGCCACCC
TGATCCACCAGAGCATCACCGGCCTGTACGAGACACGGATCGACCTGTCTCAGCTGGGAGGCGACAAGCG
ACCTGCCGCCACAAAGAAGGCTGGACAGGCTAAGAAGAAGAAAGATTACAAAGACGATGACGATAAGGGA
TCCGGCGCAACAAACTTCTCTCTGCTGAAACAAGCCGGAGATGTCGAAGAGAATCCTGGACCGATGACCG
AGTACAAGCCCACGGTGCGCCTCGCCACCCGCGACGACGTCCCCAGGGCCGTACGCACCCTCGCCGCCGC
GTTCGCCGACTACCCCGCCACGCGCCACACCGTCGATCCGGACCGCCACATCGAGCGGGTCACCGAGCTG
CAAGAACTCTTCCTCACGCGCGTCGGGCTCGACATCGGCAAGGTGTGGGTCGCGGACGACGGCGCCGCCG
TGGCGGTCTGGACCACGCCGGAGAGCGTCGAAGCGGGGGCGGTGTTCGCCGAGATCGGCCCGCGCATGGC
CGAGTTGAGCGGTTCCCGGCTGGCCGCGCAGCAACAGATGGAAGGCCTCCTGGCGCCGCACCGGCCCAAG
GAGCCCGCGTGGTTCCTGGCCACCGTCGGAGTCTCGCCCGACCACCAGGGCAAGGGTCTGGGCAGCGCCG
TCGTGCTCCCCGGAGTGGAGGCGGCCGAGCGCGCCGGGGTGCCCGCCTTCCTGGAGACCTCCGCGCCCCG
CAACCTCCCCTTCTACGAGCGGCTCGGCTTCACCGTCACCGCCGACGTCGAGGTGCCCGAAGGACCGCGC
ACCTGGTGCATGACCCGCAAGCCCGGTGCCTGAACGCGTTAAGTCGACAATCAACCTCTGGATTACAAAA
TTTGTGAAAGATTGACTGGTATTCTTAACTATGTTGCTCCTTTTACGCTATGTGGATACGCTGCTTTAAT
GCCTTTGTATCATGCTATTGCTTCCCGTATGGCTTTCATTTTCTCCTCCTTGTATAAATCCTGGTTGCTG
TCTCTTTATGAGGAGTTGTGGCCCGTTGTCAGGCAACGTGGCGTGGTGTGCACTGTGTTTGCTGACGCAA
CCCCCACTGGTTGGGGCATTGCCACCACCTGTCAGCTCCTTTCCGGGACTTTCGCTTTCCCCCTCCCTAT
TGCCACGGCGGAACTCATCGCCGCCTGCCTTGCCCGCTGCTGGACAGGGGCTCGGCTGTTGGGCACTGAC
AATTCCGTGGTGTTGTCGGGGAAATCATCGTCCTTTCCTTGGCTGCTCGCCTGTGTTGCCACCTGGATTC
TGCGCGGGACGTCCTTCTGCTACGTCCCTTCGGCCCTCAATCCAGCGGACCTTCCTTCCCGCGGCCTGCT
GCCGGCTCTGCGGCCTCTTCCGCGTCTTCGCCTTCGCCCTCAGACGAGTCGGATCTCCCTTTGGGCCGCC
TCCCCGCGTCGACTTTAAGACCAATGACTTACAAGGCAGCTGTAGATCTTAGCCACTTTTTAAAAGAAAA
GGGGGGACTGGAAGGGCTAATTCACTCCCAACGAAGACAAGATTTCACCATTATCGTTTCAGACCCACCT
CCCAACCCCGAGGGGACCCAGAGAGGGCCTATTTCCCATGATTCCTTCATATTTGCATATACGATACAAG
GCTGTTAGAGAGATAATTAGAATTAATTTGACTGTAAACACAAAGATATTAGTACAAAATACGTGACGTA
GAAAGTAATAATTTCTTGGGTAGTTTGCAGTTTTAAAATTATGTTTTAAAATGGACTATCATATGCTTAC
CGTAACTTGAAAGTATTTCGATTTCTTGGCTTTATATATCTTGTGGAAAGGACGAACACCGCGGTGAGCA
GGGGAAAGCCGGTTTTAGAGCTAGAAATAGCAAGTTAAAATAAGGCTAGTCCGTTATCAACTTGAAAAAG
TGGCACCGAGTCGGTGCTTTTTTAAGCTTGGCGTAACTAGATCTTGAGACACTGCTTTTTGCTTGTACTG
GGTCTCTCTGGTTAGACCAGATCTGAGCCTGGGAGCTCTCTGGCTAACTAGGGAACCCACTGCTTAAGCC
TCAATAAAGCTTGCCTTGAGTGCTTCAAGTAGTGTGTGCCCGTCTGTTGTGTGACTCTGGTAACTAGAGA
TCCCTCAGACCCTTTTAGTCAGTGTGGAAAATCTCTAGCAGTACGTATAGTAGTTCATGTCATCTTATTA
TTCAGTATTTATAACTTGCAAAGAAATGAATATCAGAGAGTGAGAGGAACTTGTTTATTGCAGCTTATAA
TGGTTACAAATAAAGCAATAGCATCACAAATTTCACAAATAAAGCATTTTTTTCACTGCATTCTAGTTGT
GGTTTGTCCAAACTCATCAATGTATCTTATCATGTCTGGCTCTAGCTATCCCGCCCCTAACTCCGCCCAT
CCCGCCCCTAACTCCGCCCAGTTCCGCCCATTCTCCGCCCCATGGCTGACTAATTTTTTTTATTTATGCA
GAGGCCGAGGCCGCCTCGGCCTCTGAGCTATTCCAGAAGTAGTGAGGAGGCTTTTTTGGAGGCCTAGGGA
CGTACCCAATTCGCCCTATAGTGAGTCGTATTACGCGCGCTCACTGGCCGTCGTTTTACAACGTCGTGAC
TGGGAAAACCCTGGCGTTACCCAACTTAATCGCCTTGCAGCACATCCCCCTTTCGCCAGCTGGCGTAATA
GCGAAGAGGCCCGCACCGATCGCCCTTCCCAACAGTTGCGCAGCCTGAATGGCGAATGGG
[124 nt withheld, positions 9091-9214]
C
[91 nt withheld, positions 9216-9306]
A
[49 nt withheld, positions 9308-9356]
CCTTTGACGTTGGAGTCCACGTTCTTT
[37 nt withheld, positions 9384-9420]
ACCCTATCTCGGTCTATTCTTTTGATTTATAAGGGATTTTGCCGATTTCGGCCTATTGGTTAAAAAATGA
GCTGATTTAACAAAAATTTAACGCGAATTTTAACAAAATATTAACGCTTACAATTTAGGTGGCACTTTTC
GGGGAAATGTGCGCGGAACCCCTATTTGTTTATTTTTCTAAATACATTCAAATATGTATCCGCTCATGAG
ACAATAACCCTGATAAATGCTTCAATAATATTGAAAAAGGAAGAGTATGAGTATTCAACATTTCCGTGTC
GCCCTTATTCCCTTTTTTGCGGCATTTTGCCTTCCTGTTTTTGCTCACCCAGAAACGCTGGTGAAAGTAA
AAGATGCTGAAGATCAGTTGGGTGCACGAGTGGGTTACATCGAACTGGATCTCAACAGCGGTAAGATCCT
TGAGAGTTTTCGCCCCGAAGAACGTTTTCCAATGATGAGCACTTTTAAAGTTCTGCTATGTGGCGCGGTA
TTATCCCGTATTGACGCCGGGCAAGAGCAACTCGGTCGCCGCATACACTATTCTCAGAATGACTTGGTTG
AGTACTCACCAGTCACAGAAAAGCATCTTACGGATGGCATGACAGTAAGAGAATTATGCAGTGCTGCCAT
AACCATGAGTGATAACACTGCGGCCAACTTACTTCTGACAACGATCGGAGGACCGAAGGAGCTAACCGCT
TTTTTGCACAACATGGGGGATCATGTAACTCGCCTTGATCGTTGGGAACCGGAGCTGAATGAAGCCATAC
CAAACGACGAGCGTGACACCACGATGCCTGTAGCAATGGCAACAACGTTGCGCAAACTATTAACTGGCGA
ACTACTTACTCTAGCTTCCCGGCAACAATTAATAGACTGGATGGAGGCGGATAAAGTTGCAGGACCACTT
CTGCGCTCGGCCCTTCCGGCTGGCTGGTTTATTGCTGATAAATCTGGAGCCGGTGAGCGTGGGTCTCGCG
GTATCATTGCAGCACTGGGGCCAGATGGTAAGCCCTCCCGTATCGTAGTTATCTACACGACGGGGAGTCA
GGCAACTATGGATGAACGAAATAGACAGATCGCTGAGATAGGTGCCTCACTGATTAAGCATTGGTAACTG
TCAGACCAAGTTTACTCATATATACTTTAGATTGATTTAAAACTTCATTTTTAATTTAAAAGGATCTAGG
TGAAGATCCTTTTTGATAATCTCATGACCAAAATCCCTTAACGTGAGTTTTCGTTCCACTGAGCGTCAGA
CCCCGTAGAAAAGATCAAAGGATCTTCTTGAGATCCTTTTTTTCTGCGCGTAATCTGCTGCTTGCAAACA
AAAAAACCACCGCTACCAGCGGTGGTTTGTTTGCCGGATCAAGAGCTACCAACTCTTTTTCCGAAGGTAA
CTGGCTTCAGCAGAGCGCAGATACCAAATACTGTTCTTCTAGTGTAGCCGTAGTTAGGCCACCACTTCAA
GAACTCTGTAGCACCGCCTACATACCTCGCTCTGCTAATCCTGTTACCAGTGGCTGCTGCCAGTGGCGAT
AAGTCGTGTCTTACCGGGTTGGACTCAAGACGATAGTTACCGGATAAGGCGCAGCGGTCGGGCTGAACGG
GGGGTTCGTGCACACAGCCCAGCTTGGAGCGAACGACCTACACCGAACTGAGATACCTACAGCGTGAGCT
ATGAGAAAGCGCCACGCTTCCCGAAGGGAGAAAGGCGGACAGGTATCCGGTAAGCGGCAGGGTCGGAACA
GGAGAGCGCACGAGGGAGCTTCCAGGGGGAAACGCCTGGTATCTTTATAGTCCTGTCGGGTTTCGCCACC
TCTGACTTGAGCGTCGATTTTTGTGATGCTCGTCAGGGGGGCGGAGCCTATGGAAAAACGCCAGCAACGC
GGCCTTTTTACGGTTCCTGGCCTTTTGCTGGCCTTTTGCTCACATGTTCTTTCCTGCGTTATCCCCTGAT
TCTGTGGATAACCGTATTACCGCCTTTGAGTGAGCTGATACCGCTCGCCGCAGCCGAACGACCGAGCGCA
GCGAGTCAGTGAGCGAGGAAGCGGAAGAGCGCCCAATACGCAAACCGCCTCTCCCCGCGCGTTGGCCGAT
TCATTAATGCAGCTGGCACGACAGGTTTCCCGACTGGAAAGCGGGCAGTGAGCGCAACGCAATTAATGTG
AGTTAGCTCACTCATTAGGCACCCCAGGCTTTACACTTTATGCTTCCGGCTCGTATGTTGTGTGGAATTG
TGAGCGGATAACAATTTCACACAGGAAACA
